>Addgene plasmid #45181 | pThy1-Flpbow3 | addgene full sequence | sequence record 262409 | Addgene NGS Result
CCTTTTGCTGGCCTTTTGCTCACATGTTCTTTCCTGCGTTATCCCCTGATTCTGTGGATAACCGTATTAC
CGCCTTTGAGTGAGCTGATACCGCTCGCCGCAGCCGAACGACCGAGCGCAGCGAGTCAGTGAGCGAGGAA
GCGGAAGAGCGCCCAATACGCAAACCGCCTCTCCCCGCGCGTTGGCCGATTCATTAATGCAGGATCGCGG
CCGCGATCCCCGGGCGAGCTCGAATTCAGAGACCGGGAACCAAACTAGCCTTTAAAAAACATAAGTACAG
GAGCCAGCAAGATGGCTCAGTGGGTAAAGGTGCCTACCAGCAAGCCTGACAGCCTGAGTTCAGTCCCCAC
GAACTACGTGGTAGGAGAGGACCAACCAACTCTGGAAATCTGTTCTGCAAACACATGCTCACACACACAC
ACACAAATAGTATAAACAATTTTAAATTTCATTTAAAAATAATTTGTAAACAAAATCATTAGCACAGGTT
TTAGAAAGAGCCTCTTGGTGACATCAAGTTGATGCTGTAGATGGGGTATCATTCCTGAGGACCCAAAACC
GGGTCTCAGCCTTTCCCCATTCTGAGAGTTCTCTCTTTTCTCAGCCACTAGCTGAAGAGTAGAGTGGCTC
AGCACTGGGCTCTTGAGTTCCCAAGTCCTACAACTGGTCAGCCTGACTACTAACCAGCCATGAAGAAACA
AGGAGTGGATGGGCTGAGTCTGCTGGGATGGGAGTGGAGTTAGTAAGTGGCCATGGATGTAATGACCCCA
GCAATGCTGGCTAGAAGGCATGCCTCCTTTCCTTGTCTGGAGACGGAACGGGAGGGATCATCTTGTACTC
ACAGAAGGGAGAACATTCTAGCTGGTTGGGCCAAAATGTGCAAGTTCACCTGGAGGTGGTGGTGCATGCT
TTTAACTCCAGTACTCAGGAGGCAGGGCCAGGTGGATCTCTGTGAGTTCAAGACCAGCCTGCACTATGGA
GAGAGTTTTGGGACAGCCAGAGTTACACAGAAAAATCCTGGTGGAAAATCTGAAAGAAAGAGAGAAAGAA
AGAAAGAAAGAAAGGAAGAAAGAAAGAAAGAGTGGCAGGCAGGCAGGCAGGAGGAAGGAAGGAAGGAAGG
AAGGAAGGAAGGAAGGAAGGAAGGAAAATAGGTGCGACTTCAAGATCCGGAGTTACAAGCAGAATGCACT
GTTTCCCTAACAGGGCCAAGTGTTTTGAGTAACTGAAGGTGGGCATGATGCCTGGGAAGCAGAAACAAGC
CAGGCAGATGCACCCCTTGCCTTGCTTCCGAAGGGCTGCAGTAGCATGGAAAACATGGAAAACAACCAAT
CCATTCCCTTTGCTGATATAACAGGCTCCAAAGCCAAAACCTGTCACTGGAGGCTCAAGAGCAGATCTCC
AGCCAAGAGGCAAAGGAATGGGGGAAGCTGGAGGGCCTCCCTCTGGTTATCCAGGCTTCTGAAGGTTCAA
GCAAAGAAAGGGTTACAACCTTAAAAGGAGAGCGTCCCGGGGTATGGGTAGAAGACTGCTCCACCCCGAC
CCCCAGGGTCCCTAACCGTCTTTTCCCTGGGCGAGTCAGCCCAATCACAGGACTGAGAGTGCCTCTTTAG
TAGCAGCAAGCCACTTCGGACACCCAAATGGAACACCTCCAGTCAGCCCTCGCCGACCACCCCACCCCCT
CCATCCTTTTCCCTCAGCCTCCGATTGGCTGAATCTAGAGTCCCTCCCTGCTCCCCCCTCTCTCCCCACC
CCTGGTGAAAACTGCGGGCTTCAGCGCTGGGTGCAGCAACTGGAGGCGTTGGCGCACCAGGAGGAGGCTG
CAGCTAGGGGAGTCCAGGTGAGAGCAGGCCGACGGGAGGGACCCGCACATGCAAGGACCGCCGCAGGGCG
AGGATGCAAGCCTTCCCCAGCTACAGTTTTGGGAAAGGATACCAGGGCGCTCCTATATGGGGGCGCGGGA
ACTGGGGAAAGAAGGTGCTCCCAGGTCGAGGTGGGAGAGGAAGGCAGTGCGGGGTCACGGGCTTTCTCCC
TGCTAACGGACGCTTTCGAAGAGTGGGTGCCGGAGGAGAACCATGAGGAAGGACATCAAGGACAGCCTTT
GGTCCCCAAGCTCAAATCGCTTTAGTGGTGCGAATAGAGGGAGGAGGTGGGTGGCAAACTGGAGGGAGTC
CCCAGCGGGTGACCTCGTGGCTGGCTGGGTGCGGGGCACCGCAGGTAAGAAAACCGCAATGTTGCGGGAG
GGGACTGGGTGGCAGGCGCGGGGGAGGGGAAAGCTAGAAAGGATGCGAGGGAGCGGAGGGGGGAGGGAGC
GGGAGAATCTCAACTGGTAGAGGAAGATTAAAATGAGGAAATAGCATCAGGGTGGGGTTAGCCAAGCCGG
GCCTCAGGGAAAGGGCGCAAAGTTTGTCTGGGTGTGGGCTTAGGTGGGCTGGGTATGAGATTCGGGGCGC
CGAAAACACTGCTGCGCCTCTGCCAAATCACGCTACCCCTGTATCTAGTTCTGCCAGGCTTCTCCAGCCC
CAGCCCCAATTCTTTTCTCTAGTGTTCCCCCTTCCCTCCCCTGAATCTCAAGCCCACACTCCCTCCTCCA
TAACCCACTGTTATCAAATCTAAGTCATTTGCCACCCAACAACCATCAGGAGGCGGAAGCAGACGGGAGG
AGTTTGAGATCAACTTGGGCTACATCACGAGTTCCAGGCTCACCAAGGCTTCTTAAGGAGACCTTGTCTC
TAAAATTAATTAATTAATTAATTAATAGTCCCCTTTCTCTGCCACAGAACCTTGGGATCTGGCTCCTGGT
CGCAGCTCCCCCCACCCCAGGCTGACATTCACTGCCATAGCCCATCCGGAAATCCTAGTCTATTTCCCCA
TGGATCTTGAACTGCAGAGAGAATGGCAGAGTGGCCCGCCCTGTGCAAAGGATGTTCCTAGCCTAGGTGG
AGCTCGCGAACTCGCAGACTGTGCCTCTCTTGGGCAAGGACAGGCTAGACAGCCTGCCGGTGTGTTGAGC
TAGGGCACTGTGGGGAAGGCAGAGAACCTGTGCAGGGCAGCAATGAACACAGGACCAGAAAACTGCAGCC
CTAGGAACACTCAAGAGCTGGCCATTTGCAAGCATCTCTGGCCTCCGTGCTTCTCACTCATGTCCCATGT
CTTATACAGGCCTCTGTGGCACCTCGCTTGCCTGATCTCATCCCTAGCCGTTAAGCTTTCTGCATGACTT
ATCACTTGGGGCATAATGCTGGATACCTACCATTTTCTTAGACCCCATCAAAATCCTATTTGAGTGTACG
GTTCGGAGAACCTCATTTATCCGGTAAATGTCTTTTACTCTGCTCTCAGGGAGCTGAGGCAGGACATCCT
GAGATACATTGGGAGAGGAGATACAGTTTCAATAAAATAATAGGTTGGGTGGAGGTACATGCCTATAATG
CCACCACTCAGGAAATGGTGGCAGCTTCGTGAGTTTGAGGCCAACCCAAGAAACATAGTGAAACCCTGTC
AGTAAATAAGTAAGCAAGTATTTGAGTATCTACTATATGCTAGGGCTGACCTGGACATTAGGGGTCATCT
TCTGAACAAACTAGTGCTTGAGGGAGGTATTTGGGGTTTTTGTTTGTTTAATGGATCTGAATGAGTTCCA
GAGACTGGCTACACAGCGATATGACTGAGCTTAACACCCCTAAAGCATACAGTCAGACCAATTAGACAAT
AAAAGGTATGTATAGCTTACCAAATAAAAAAATTGTATTTTCAAGAGAGTGTCTGTCTGTGTAGCCCTGG
CTGTTCTTGAACTCACTCTGTAGACCAGGCTGGCCTGGAAATCCATCTGCCTGCCTCTGCCTCTCTGCCT
CTCTGCCTCTCTGCCTCTCTCTCTGCCTCTCTCTGCCTCTCTCTGCCCCTCTCTGCCCCTCTCTGCCCCT
CTCTGCCGCCCTCTGCCTTTTGCCCTCTGCCCTCTGTTCTCTGGCCTCTGCCCTCTGCCCTCTGGCCTCT
GGCCTCTGCCTCTGCCTCTTGAGTGCTGGAATCAAAGGTGTGAGCTCTGTAGGTCTTAAGTTCCAGAAGA
AAGTAATGAAGTCACCCAGCAGGGAGGTGCTCAGGGACAGCACAGACACACACCCAGGACATAGGCTCCC
ACTTCCTTGGCTTTCTCTGAGTGGCAAAGGACCTTAGGCAGTGTCACTCCCTAAGAGAAGGGGATAAAGA
GAGGGGCTGAGGTATTCATCATGTGCTCCGTGGATCTCAAGCCCTCAAGGTAAATGGGGACCCACCTGTC
CTACCAGCTGGCTGACCTGTAGCTTTCCCCACCACAGAATCCAAGTCGGAACTCTTGGCACCTAGAGGAT
CTCGAGCGTAACTATAACGGTCCTAAGGTAGCGAACCTAGGGAAGTTCCTATTCTTCAAATAGTATAGGA
ACTTCCGGCGCGCGAAGTTCCTATTCTCTAGAAGGTATAGGAACTTCAGCGCTAGGAAGTTCCTATTCTC
TAAAAAGTATAGGAACTTCTACATCGCCACCATGGCTCCTAAGAAGAAGAGGAAGGTGATGAGCAGCGGC
GCCCTGCTGTTCCACGGCAAGATCCCCTACGTGGTGGAGATGGAGGGCAATGTGGATGGCCACACCTTCA
GCATCCGCGGCAAGGGCTACGGCGATGCCAGCGTGGGCAAGGTGGATGCCCAGTTCATCTGCACCACCGG
CGATGTGCCCGTGCCCTGGAGCACCCTGGTGACCACCCTGACCGCAGGCGCCCAGTGCTTCGCCAAGTAC
GGCCCCGAGCTGAAGGATTTCTACAAGAGCTGCATGCCCGATGGCTACGTGCAGGAGCGCACCATCACCT
TCGAGGGTGATGGCAATTTCAAGACCCGCGCCGAGGTGACCTTCGAGAATGGCAGCGTGTACAATCGCGT
GAAGCTGAATGGCCAGGGCTTCAAGAAGGATGGCCACGTGCTGGGCAAGAATCTGGAGTTCAATTTCACC
CCCCACTGCCTGTACATCTGGGGCGATCAGGCCAATCACGGCCTGAAGAGCGCCTTCAAGATCTGCCACG
AGATCACCGGCAGCAAGGGCGATTTCATCGTGGCCGATCACACCCAGATGAATACCCCCATCGGCGGCGG
CCCCGTGCACGTGCCCGAGTACCACCACATGAGCTACCACGTGAAGCTGAGCAAGGATGTGACCGATCAC
CGCGATAATATGAGCCTGAAGGAGACCGTGCGCGCCGTGGATTGCCGCAAGACCTACCTGTGAAGCTTAA
TTAGCTGAGCTTGGACTCCTGTTGATAGATCCAGTAATGACCTCAGAACTCCATCTGGCCGCGACTCTAG
ATCATAATCAGCCATACCACATTTGTAGAGGTTTTACTTGCTTTAAAAAACCTCCCACACCTCCCCCTGA
ACCTGAAACATAAAATGAATGCAATTGTTGTTGTTAACTTGTTTATTGCAGCTTATAATGGTTACAAATA
AAGCAATAGCATCACAAATTTCACAAATAAAGCATTTTTTTCACTGCATTCTAGTTGTGGTTTGTCCAAA
CTCATCAATGTATCTTAAGGCGTGCTAGCCGGAAGTTCCTATTCTTCAAATAGTATAGGAACTTCCAACG
TTGCCACCATGGGCAGCCTGCAGGACAGCGAGGTGAACCAGGAGGCCAAGCCCGAGGTGAAACCTGAAGT
CAAGCCAGAGACCCACATCAACCTGAAGGTGAGCGACGGCAGCAGCGAGATCTTCTTCAAGATCAAGAAG
ACCACCCCCCTGAGGAGGCTGATGGAGGCCTTCGCCAAGAGGCAGGGCAAGGAGATGGACAGCCTGACCT
TCCTGTACGACGGCATCGAGATCCAGGCCGACCAGACCCCCGAGGACCTGGACATGGAGGACAACGACAT
CATCGAGGCCCACAGGGAGCAGATCGGCGGAAGCGCAGGCGCTATGGTGAGCAAGGGCGAGGAGAATAAC
ATGGCCATCATCAAGGAGTTCATGCGCTTCAAGGTGCGCATGGAGGGCTCCGTGAACGGCCACGAGTTCG
AGATCGAGGGCGAGGGCGAGGGCCGCCCCTACGAGGGCTTTCAGACCGCTAAGCTGAAGGTGACCAAGGG
TGGCCCCCTGCCCTTCGCCTGGGACATCCTGTCCCCTCATTTCACCTACGGCTCCAAGGCCTACGTGAAG
CACCCCGCCGACATCCCCGACTACTTCAAGCTGTCCTTCCCCGAGGGCTTCAAGTGGGAGCGCGTGATGA
ACTACGAGGACGGCGGCGTGGTGACCGTGACCCAGGACTCCTCCCTGCAGGACGGCGAGTTCATCTACAA
GGTGAAGCTGCGCGGCACCAACTTCCCCTCCGACGGCCCCGTGATGCAGAAGAAGACCATGGGCTGGGAG
GCCTCCTCCGAGCGGATGTACCCCGAGGACGGTGCCCTGAAGGGCAAGATCAAGATGAGGCTGAAGCTGA
AGGACGGCGGCCACTACACCTCCGAGGTCAAGACCACCTACAAGGCCAAGAAGCCCGTGCAGCTGCCCGG
CGCCTACATCGTCGACATCAAGTTGGACATCACCTCCCACAACGAGGACTACACCATCGTGGAACAGTAC
GAACGCGCCGAGGGCCGCCACTCCACCGGCGGCATGGACGAGCTGTACAAGAGTGCACGCGTGAGTAAGC
TGAACCCTCCTGATGAGAGTGGCCCCGGCTGCATGAGCTGCAAGTGTGTGCTCTCCTGAGCGGCCGCGAC
TCTAGATCATAATCAGCCATACCACATTTGTAGAGGTTTTACTTGCTTTAAAAAACCTCCCACACCTCCC
CCTGAACCTGAAACATAAAATGAATGCAATTGTTGTTGTTAACTTGTTTATTGCAGCTTATAATGGTTAC
AAATAAAGCAATAGCATCACAAATTTCACAAATAAAGCATTTTTTTCACTGCATTCTAGTTGTGGTTTGT
CCAAACTCATCAATGTATCTTAAGGCGTGTTTAAACGAAGTTCCTATTCTCTAGAAGGTATAGGAACTTC
CCGTACGGCCACCATGGGCAGCCTGCAGGACAGCGAGGTGAACCAGGAGGCCAAGCCCGAGGTGAAACCT
GAAGTCAAGCCAGAGACCCACATCAACCTGAAGGTGAGCGACGGCAGCAGCGAGATCTTCTTCAAGATCA
AGAAGACCACCCCCCTGAGGAGGCTGATGGAGGCCTTCGCCAAGAGGCAGGGCAAGGAGATGGACAGCCT
GACCTTCCTGTACGACGGCATCGAGATCCAGGCCGACCAGACCCCCGAGGACCTGGACATGGAGGACAAC
GACATCATCGAGGCCCACAGGGAGCAGATCGGCGGAAGCGCAGGCGCTATGGTGAGCAAGGGCGAGGAGC
TGTTCACCGGGGTGGTGCCCATCCTGGTCGAGCTGGACGGCGACGTAAACGGCCACAAGTTCAGCGTGTC
CGGCGAGGGCGAGGGCGATGCCACCTACGGCAAGCTGACCCTGAAGTTCATCTGCACCACCGGCAAGCTG
CCCGTGCCCTGGCCCACCCTCGTGACCACCCTGACCTACGGCGTGCAGTGCTTCAGCCGCTACCCCGACC
ACATGAAGCAGCACGACTTCTTCAAGTCCGCCATGCCCGAAGGCTACGTCCAGGAGCGCACCATCTTCTT
CAAGGACGACGGCAACTACAAGACCCGCGCCGAGGTGAAGTTCGAGGGCGACACCCTGGTGAACCGCATC
GAGCTGAAGGGCATCGACTTCAAGGAGGACGGCAACATCCTGGGGCACAAGCTGGAGTACAACTACAACA
GCCACAACGTCTATATCATGGCCGACAAGCAGAAGAACGGCATCAAGGTGAACTTCAAGATCCGCCACAA
CATCGAGGACGGCAGCGTGCAGCTCGCCGACCACTACCAGCAGAACACCCCCATCGGCGACGGCCCCGTG
CTGCTGCCCGACAACCACTACCTGAGCACCCAGTCCGCCCTGAGCAAAGACCCCAACGAGAAGCGCGATC
ACATGGTCCTGCTGGAGTTCGTGACCGCCGCCGGGATCACTCTCGGCATGGACGAGCTGTACAAGAGTGC
ACGCGTAAGTAAGCTGAACCCTCCTGATGAGAGTGGCCCCGGCTGCATGAGCTGCAAGTGTGTGCTCTCC
TGAGCGGCCGCGACTCTAGATCATAATCAGCCATACCACATTTGTAGAGGTTTTACTTGCTTTAAAAAAC
CTCCCACACCTCCCCCTGAACCTGAAACATAAAATGAATGCAATTGTTGTTGTTAACTTGTTTATTGCAG
CTTATAATGGTTACAAATAAAGCAATAGCATCACAAATTTCACAAATAAAGCATTTTTTTCACTGCATTC
TAGTTGTGGTTTGTCCAAACTCATCAATGTATCTTAAGGCGTGAAGATCTTCAGGAAGTTCCTATTCTCT
AAAAAGTATAGGAACTTCCAGTACTGCCACCATGGGCAGCCTGCAGGACAGCGAGGTGAACCAGGAGGCC
AAGCCCGAGGTGAAACCTGAAGTCAAGCCAGAGACCCACATCAACCTGAAGGTGAGCGACGGCAGCAGCG
AGATCTTCTTCAAGATCAAGAAGACCACCCCCCTGAGGAGGCTGATGGAGGCCTTCGCCAAGAGGCAGGG
CAAGGAGATGGACAGCCTGACCTTCCTGTACGACGGCATCGAGATCCAGGCCGACCAGACCCCCGAGGAC
CTGGACATGGAGGACAACGACATCATCGAGGCCCACAGGGAGCAGATCGGCGGAAGCGCAGGCGCTATGG
TGAGCGAGCTGATTAAGGAGAACATGCACATGAAGCTGTACATGGAGGGCACCGTGAACAACCACCACTT
CAAGTGCACATCCGAGGGCGAAGGCAAGCCCTACGAGGGCACCCAGACCATGAGAATCAAGGCGGTCGAG
GGCGGCCCTCTCCCCTTCGCCTTCGACATCCTGGCTACCAGCTTCATGTACGGCAGCAAAACCTTCATCA
ACCACACCCAGGGCATCCCCGACTTCTTTAAGCAGTCCTTCCCCGAGGGCTTCACATGGGAGAGAGTCAC
CACATACGAAGACGGGGGCGTGCTGACCGCTACCCAGGACACCAGCCTCCAGGACGGCTGCCTCATCTAC
AACGTCAAGATCAGAGGGGTGAACTTCCCATCCAACGGCCCTGTGATGCAGAAGAAAACACTCGGCTGGG
AGGCCTCCACCGAGACCCTGTACCCCGCTGACGGCGGCCTGGAAGGCAGAGCCGACATGGCCCTGAAGCT
CGTGGGCGGGGGCCACCTGATCTGCAACTTGAAGACCACATACAGATCCAAGAAACCCGCTAAGAACCTC
AAGATGCCCGGCGTCTACTATGTGGACAGAAGACTGGAAAGAATCAAGGAGGCCGACAAAGAGACCTACG
TCGAGCAGCACGAGGTGGCTGTGGCCAGATACTGCGACCTCCCTAGCAAACTGGGGCACAGAAGTGCACG
CGTGAGTAAGCTGAACCCTCCTGATGAGAGTGGCCCCGGCTGCATGAGCTGCAAGTGTGTGCTCTCCTGA
GCGGCCGCGACTCTAGATCATAATCAGCCATACCACATTTGTAGAGGTTTTACTTGCTTTAAAAAACCTC
CCACACCTCCCCCTGAACCTGAAACATAAAATGAATGCAATTGTTGTTGTTAACTTGTTTATTGCAGCTT
ATAATGGTTACAAATAAAGCAATAGCATCACAAATTTCACAAATAAAGCATTTTTTTCACTGCATTCTAG
TTGTGGTTTGTCCAAACTCATCAATGTATCTTAAGGCGTACTAGCTCGAGGTCCTTCCTCTGCAGAGGTC
TTGCTTCTCCCGGTCAGCTGACTCCCTCCCCAAGTCCTTCAAATATCTCAGAACATGGGGAGAAACGGGG
ACCTTGTCCCTCCTAAGGAACCCCAGTGCTGCATGCCATCATCCCCCCCACCCTCGCCCCCACCCCCGCC
ACTTCTCCCTCCATGCATACCACTAGCTGTCATTTTGTACTCTGTATTTATTCCAGGGCTGCTTCTGATT
ATTTAGTTTGTTCTTTCCCTGGAGACCTGTTAGAACATAAGGGCGTATGGTGGGTAGGGGAGGCAGGATA
TCAGTCCCTGGGGCGAGTTCCTCCCTGCCAACCAAGCCAGATGCCTGAAAGAGATATGGATGAGGGAAGT
TGGACTGTGCCTGTACCTGGTACAGTCATACTCTGTTGAAAGAATCATCGGGGAGGGGGGGGGGCTCAAG
AGGGGAGAGCTCTGCTGAGCCTTTGTGGACCATCCAATGAGGATGAGGGCTTAGATTCTACCAGGTCATT
CTCAGCCACCACACACAAGCGCTCTGCCATCACTGAAGAAGCCCCCTAGGGCTCTTGGGCCAGGGCACAC
TCAGTAAAGATGCAGGTTCAGTCAGGGAATGATGGGGAAAGGGGTAGGAGGTGGGGGAGGGATCACCCCC
TCCTCTAAAACACGAGCCTGCTGTCTCCAAAGGCCTCTGCCTGTAGTGAGGGTGGCAGAAGAAGACAAGG
AGCCAGAACTCTGACTCCAGGATCTAAGTCCGTGCAGGAAGGGGATCCTAGAACCATCTGGTTGGACCCA
GCTTACCAAGGGAGAGCCTTTATTCTTCTTTCCCTTGCCCCTCTGTGCCAGCCCCTCTTGCTGTCCCTGA
TCCCCCAGACAGCGAGAGTCTTGCAACCTGCCTCTTCCAAGACCTCCTAATCTCAGGGGCAGGCGGTGGA
GTGAGATCCGGCGTGCACACTTTTTGGAAGATAGCTTTCCCAAGGATCCTCTCCCCCACTGGCAGCTCTG
CCTGTCCCATCACCATGTATAATACCACCACTGCTACAGCATCTCACCGAGGAAAGAAAACTGCACAATA
AAACCAAGCCTCTGGAGTGTGTCCTGGTGTCTGTCTCTTCTGTGTCCTGGCGTCTGTCTCTTCTGTGTTC
TTCCAAGGTCAGAAACAAAAACCACACACTTCAACCTGGATGGCTCGGCTGAGCACTTCTGTGTGCAGAA
GGTCCAACCAGACTCTGGGGTACCCCGGCCCTCCCTATTCCCTTGCCTCCTGTCTCCCGCTTTTTATAGC
TCCCTATGCTGGGCTTCTCTGGAGAGTGAAATCTTTGCCCAAATCAATGCGCATTCTCTCTGCTGAGTCA
TCTGGCGACAGCAGTTGAGTTCACCCGCCAACACATGGGCCCAGCTATGTAGCCGAACCCTGGCTCTGGA
AGTGCCAGGGACTTTGTGCATAAGTATGTACCATGCCCTTTTTTCACAGTCCTAGCTCTGCAGAAGTGCA
GCCTGAAGGCCTGTCTGCTGAGAGGACATGCCCTGGAGCCCTGAAACAGGCACAGTGGGAGGAGGAACGG
AGGATGACAGGCATCAGGCCCTCAGTCCAAAAGCAACCACTTGAGAATGGGCTGGAGTACGAAACATGGG
GTCCCGTCCCTGGATCCCTCCTCAAAGAGTAATAAGTAAAATATAAACAGGTACCCCAGGCCGTTCTGGG
TTTGGGTTGTAATGGGATCCATTTGCAGAGAACTATTGAGACAGCCCAGCCGTACTGTGACAGGCAATGT
GGGGGAGGAGGTTGAATCACTTGGTATTTAGCATGAATAGAATAATTCCCTGAACATTTTTCTTAAACAT
CCATATCTAAATTACCACCACTCGCTCCCAGTCTTCCTGCCTTTGCGCCAGCCTCCTGTCTGGCCATGCC
TGAAGAAGGCTGGAGAAGCCACCCACCTCAGGCCATGACACTGCCAGCCACTTGGCAGGTGCAGCCAAAC
CTGAGCTGTCCCAGAAAGGGACATTCTCAAGACCCAGGCACCCTGATCAGCACTGACTTGGAGCTACAAG
TGTCATGCCAGAAAAGTCTCTAAGAAAACCTTTTCAGGGAAAAGGGGGTGACTCAACACCGGGCAAGTTT
GGGAAGCCCCACCCTTCGAGTGATGGAAGAGCAGATAGGAAGCCTCAGAAGAGAGACACCGGCACCCAGG
TAACGTTCCTCATGTGGTCTCTGTCACACTAGGTGCTCTTCCCTGGACATCTCCGTGACCACACTCTCAG
TTCTTAGGGAGATGCGGGTGCTCTCTGAGGCTATCTCAGAGTTGCAGATTCTGAGGCCTAGAGTGACTAC
AGTCAGCCTAGGAAGCCACAGAGGACTGTGGACCAGGAGGGCAGAAGAGGAGAAGGGAAGAAAAACCATC
AGATAGGACTTGCAATGAAACTAACCCAAGACAATCATAATGCAGACAGGAATGTTAAAGGCGTTCAGCA
GCTGGCCATGACACCCATCTGTCCCTCTGGCCAAGTCAGCAAGCCTGGAAGACCTGGGACTCCTGCCCAT
ATGTCCTAAGCTCCCCACCCACCCACTCGTTCACTGTCCTTATTCTCTCTCTACCTTCAGCCACTTAGTT
TCCTACCTTAAGTCCTAGAATTGATCCTGGCGTAATAGCGAAGAGGCCCGCACCGATCGCCCTTCCCAAC
AGTTGCGCAGCCTGAATGGCGAATGGCGCCTGATGCGGTATTTTCTCCTTACGCATCTGTGCGGTATTTC
ACACCGCATATGGTGCACTCTCAGTACAATCTGCTCTGATGCCGCATAGTTAAGCCAGCCCCGACACCCG
CCAACACCCGCTGACGCGCCCTGACGGGCTTGTCTGCTCCCGGCATCCGCTTACAGACAAGCTGTGACCG
TCTCCGGGAGCTGCATGTGTCAGAGGTTTTCACCGTCATCACCGAAACGCGCGAGACGAAAGGGCCTCGT
GATACGCCTATTTTTATAGGTTAATGTCATGATAATAATGGTTTCTTAGACGTCAGGTGGCACTTTTCGG
GGAAATGTGCGCGGAACCCCTATTTGTTTATTTTTCTAAATACATTCAAATATGTATCCGCTCATGAGAC
AATAACCCTGATAAATGCTTCAATAATATTGAAAAAGGAAGAGTATGAGTATTCAACATTTCCGTGTCGC
CCTTATTCCCTTTTTTGCGGCATTTTGCCTTCCTGTTTTTGCTCACCCAGAAACGCTGGTGAAAGTAAAA
GATGCTGAAGATCAGTTGGGTGCACGAGTGGGTTACATCGAACTGGATCTCAACAGCGGTAAGATCCTTG
AGAGTTTTCGCCCCGAAGAACGTTTTCCAATGATGAGCACTTTTAAAGTTCTGCTATGTGGCGCGGTATT
ATCCCGTATTGACGCCGGGCAAGAGCAACTCGGTCGCCGCATACACTATTCTCAGAATGACTTGGTTGAG
TACTCACCAGTCACAGAAAAGCATCTTACGGATGGCATGACAGTAAGAGAATTATGCAGTGCTGCCATAA
CCATGAGTGATAACACTGCGGCCAACTTACTTCTGACAACGATCGGAGGACCGAAGGAGCTAACCGCTTT
TTTGCACAACATGGGGGATCATGTAACTCGCCTTGATCGTTGGGAACCGGAGCTGAATGAAGCCATACCA
AACGACGAGCGTGACACCACGATGCCTGTAGCAATGGCAACAACGTTGCGCAAACTATTAACTGGCGAAC
TACTTACTCTAGCTTCCCGGCAACAATTAATAGACTGGATGGAGGCGGATAAAGTTGCAGGACCACTTCT
GCGCTCGGCCCTTCCGGCTGGCTGGTTTATTGCTGATAAATCTGGAGCCGGTGAGCGTGGGTCTCGCGGT
ATCATTGCAGCACTGGGGCCAGATGGTAAGCCCTCCCGTATCGTAGTTATCTACACGACGGGGAGTCAGG
CAACTATGGATGAACGAAATAGACAGATCGCTGAGATAGGTGCCTCACTGATTAAGCATTGGTAACTGTC
AGACCAAGTTTACTCATATATACTTTAGATTGATTTAAAACTTCATTTTTAATTTAAAAGGATCTAGGTG
AAGATCCTTTTTGATAATCTCATGACCAAAATCCCTTAACGTGAGTTTTCGTTCCACTGAGCGTCAGACC
CCGTAGAAAAGATCAAAGGATCTTCTTGAGATCCTTTTTTTCTGCGCGTAATCTGCTGCTTGCAAACAAA
AAAACCACCGCTACCAGCGGTGGTTTGTTTGCCGGATCAAGAGCTACCAACTCTTTTTCCGAAGGTAACT
GGCTTCAGCAGAGCGCAGATACCAAATACTGTTCTTCTAGTGTAGCCGTAGTTAGGCCACCACTTCAAGA
ACTCTGTAGCACCGCCTACATACCTCGCTCTGCTAATCCTGTTACCAGTGGCTGCTGCCAGTGGCGATAA
GTCGTGTCTTACCGGGTTGGACTCAAGACGATAGTTACCGGATAAGGCGCAGCGGTCGGGCTGAACGGGG
GGTTCGTGCACACAGCCCAGCTTGGAGCGAACGACCTACACCGAACTGAGATACCTACAGCGTGAGCTAT
GAGAAAGCGCCACGCTTCCCGAAGGGAGAAAGGCGGACAGGTATCCGGTAAGCGGCAGGGTCGGAACAGG
AGAGCGCACGAGGGAGCTTCCAGGGGGAAACGCCTGGTATCTTTATAGTCCTGTCGGGTTTCGCCACCTC
TGACTTGAGCGTCGATTTTTGTGATGCTCGTCAGGGGGGCGGAGCCTATGGAAAAACGCCAGCAACGCGG
CCTTTTTACGGTTCCTGG
Features (pLannotate 1.2.2; 31 found; start..end, strand, type, name):
     14..147     +  rep_origin     RSF ori (fragment): Plasmids containing the RSF 1030 origin of replication can be propagated in E. coli cells that contain additional plasmids with compatible origins.
    149..202     +  CDS            lacI (fragment): lac repressor; lacI; The lac repressor binds to the lac operator to inhibit transcription in E. coli. This inhibition can be relieved by adding lactose or isopropyl-β-D-thiogalactopyranoside (IPTG).
   4424..4457    +  protein_bind   FRT (minimal): supports FLP-mediated excision but not integration (Turan and Bode, 2011) FLP recombinase from the Saccharomyces cerevisiae 2μ plasmid
   4466..4499    +  protein_bind   FRT (minimal): supports FLP-mediated excision but not integration (Turan and Bode, 2011) FLP recombinase from the Saccharomyces cerevisiae 2μ plasmid
   4539..5243    +  CDS            PhiYFP: Phialidium yellow fluorescent proteim mammalian codon-optimized
   5264..5308    +  terminator     lambda t0 terminator (fragment): transcription terminator from phage lambda
   5320..5403    +  CDS            large T antigen (fragment): large T antigen from SV40 (simian virus 40)
   5426..5547    +  polyA_signal   SV40 poly(A) signal: SV40 polyadenylation signal
   5618..5914    +  CDS            SMT3: SMT3_YEAST - Experimental evidence at protein level: Swiss-Prot protein existence level 1. Not known; suppressor of MIF2 mutations. From Saccharomyces cerevisiae (strain ATCC 204508 / S288c) (Baker's yeast).
   5924..6631    +  CDS            mOrange2: mOrange2 is a basic (constitutively fluorescent) orange fluorescent protein published in 2008, derived from Discosoma sp.. It has high acid sensitivity.
   6647..6709    +  CDS            H-Ras (fragment): human small GTPase proto-oncoprotein
   6725..6808    +  CDS            large T antigen (fragment): large T antigen from SV40 (simian virus 40)
   6831..6952    +  polyA_signal   SV40 poly(A) signal: SV40 polyadenylation signal
   6967..7000    +  protein_bind   FRT (minimal): supports FLP-mediated excision but not integration (Turan and Bode, 2011) FLP recombinase from the Saccharomyces cerevisiae 2μ plasmid
   7023..7319    +  CDS            SMT3: SMT3_YEAST - Experimental evidence at protein level: Swiss-Prot protein existence level 1. Not known; suppressor of MIF2 mutations. From Saccharomyces cerevisiae (strain ATCC 204508 / S288c) (Baker's yeast).
   7329..8045    +  CDS            EGFP: EGFP is a basic (constitutively fluorescent) green fluorescent protein published in 1996, derived from Aequorea victoria. It is reported to be a rapidly-maturing weak dimer with moderate acid sensitivity.
   8061..8123    +  CDS            H-Ras (fragment): human small GTPase proto-oncoprotein
   8139..8222    +  CDS            large T antigen (fragment): large T antigen from SV40 (simian virus 40)
   8245..8366    +  polyA_signal   SV40 poly(A) signal: SV40 polyadenylation signal
   8385..8418    +  protein_bind   FRT (minimal): supports FLP-mediated excision but not integration (Turan and Bode, 2011) FLP recombinase from the Saccharomyces cerevisiae 2μ plasmid
   8441..8737    +  CDS            SMT3: SMT3_YEAST - Experimental evidence at protein level: Swiss-Prot protein existence level 1. Not known; suppressor of MIF2 mutations. From Saccharomyces cerevisiae (strain ATCC 204508 / S288c) (Baker's yeast).
   8747..9442    +  CDS            mKate2: mKate2 is a basic (constitutively fluorescent) red fluorescent protein published in 2009, derived from Entacmaea quadricolor. It is reported to be a rapidly-maturing monomer with moderate acid sensitivity.
   9458..9520    +  CDS            H-Ras (fragment): human small GTPase proto-oncoprotein
   9536..9619    +  CDS            large T antigen (fragment): large T antigen from SV40 (simian virus 40)
   9642..9763    +  polyA_signal   SV40 poly(A) signal: SV40 polyadenylation signal
  12417..12483   +  CDS            lacZα (fragment): LacZα fragment of β-galactosidase; lacZ fragment
  12489..12588   -  misc_feature   bom (fragment): basis of mobility region from pBR322
  12690..12725   -  CDS            rop (fragment): Rop protein, which maintains plasmids at low copy number; rop
  12820..12924   +  promoter       AmpR promoter: bla
  12925..13785   +  CDS            AmpR: β-lactamase; bla; confers resistance to ampicillin, carbenicillin, and related antibiotics
  13956..14544   +  rep_origin     ori: high-copy-number ColE1/pMB1/pBR322/pUC origin of replication
