[The description below was written by a language model from this plasmid's Addgene catalogue record and pLannotate feature annotations shown in this document.]
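Description:
pThy1-Flpbow3 is a pUC18-based plasmid built as a transgene donor: the vector type is recorded as "linearized for transgenic mouse injection", so the plasmid serves mainly to propagate the cassette in E. coli before the transgene is freed for pronuclear injection. It carries a high-copy ColE1/pUC origin and a β-lactamase gene with its own promoter for ampicillin selection. The catalogue lists both vector and insert size as about 5.4 kb, whereas the sequenced record is 14,578 nt. Large unannotated stretches flank the cassette upstream and downstream and presumably hold the Thy1 regulatory sequences named as the promoter, although the feature table does not annotate them. Small fragment hits (RSF ori, lacI, lacZα, bom, rop, lambda t0) look like backbone remnants or incidental matches rather than functional parts.

The payload is a Flp-dependent multicolour "Brainbow"-style reporter. Two adjacent minimal FRT-type sites precede a PhiYFP coding sequence with an SV40 poly(A) signal, which sits in the first, default position. Three further units follow in the same orientation: mOrange2, EGFP and mKate2, each fused at its N-terminus to yeast SMT3 (the SUMOstar tag noted in the record) and at its C-terminus to an H-Ras fragment, a motif commonly used for membrane targeting, and each ending in its own SV40 poly(A). Additional FRT-type sites separate these units. The annotation calls all of them minimal FRT and does not distinguish variants. Alternative Flp-mediated excisions would remove upstream units and bring a different fluorescent protein next to the promoter, so that individual Thy1-expressing cells, typically neurons, adopt different colours for tracing and distinguishing neighbouring cells. The shared SUMO tag could offer a common epitope, though the record does not state this.
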