Addgene plasmid #45181: pThy1-Flpbow3
Depositing lab: Joshua Sanes. Depositing organization: Harvard University. Publication: Improved tools for the Brainbow toolbox. Cai D, Cohen KB, Luo T, Lichtman JW, Sanes JR. Nat Methods. 2013 May 5;10(6):540-7. doi: 10.1038/nmeth.2450. Epub 2013 May 5. PubMed 23817127.
Backbone
  Vector backbone: pUC18
  Total vector size (bp): 5400
  Vector type: linearized for transgenic mouse injection
Growth in bacteria
  Bacterial resistance: Ampicillin, 100 μg/mL
  Growth temperature: 37°C
  Growth strain: DH5alpha
  Copy number: High Copy
Gene/Insert
  Gene/Insert name: pThy1-Flpbow3
  Species: SUMOstar fusion jelly fish and coral fluorescent proteins
  Insert size (bp): 5400
  Promoter: Thy1
  Cloning method: Restriction Enzyme; 5′ cloning site I-CeuI (not destroyed); 3′ cloning site SpeI/NheI (not destroyed)
  Sequencing primers: 5′ TCTGAGTGGCAAAGGACCTTAGG; 3′ GACTTGGGGAGGGAGTCAGCTGACC
Resource information
  A portion of this plasmid was derived from a plasmid made by: cloned by Kim Cohen and Dawen Cai
Terms and licenses: Academic/Nonprofit Terms; Industry Terms: Not Available to Industry
How to cite: pThy1-Flpbow3 was a gift from Joshua Sanes (Addgene plasmid # 45181 ; http://n2t.net/addgene:45181 ; RRID:Addgene_45181)
