>Addgene plasmid #45181 | pThy1-Flpbow3 | addgene partial sequence | sequence record 72969 | Thy1-F1
CTCCCTAAGAGAAGGGGATAAAGAGAGGGGCTGAGGTATTCATCATGTGCTCCGTGGATCTCAAGCCCTC
AAGGTAAATGGGGACCCACCTGTCCTACCAGCTGGCTGACCTGTAGCTTTCCCCACCACAGAATCCAAGT
CGGAACTCTTGGCACCTAGAGGATCTCGAGCGTAACTATAACGGTCCTAAGGTAGCGAACCTAGGGAAGT
TCCTATTCTTCAAATAGTATAGGAACTTCCGGCGCGCGAAGTTCCTATTCTCNAGAAGGTATAGGAACTT
CAGCGCTAGGAAGTTCCTATTCTCTAAAAAGTATAGGAACTTCTACATCGCCACCATGGCTCCTAAGAAG
AAGAGGAAGGTGATGAGCAGCGGCGCCCTGCTGTTCCACGGCAAGATCCCCTACGTGGTGGAGATGGAGG
GCAATGTGGATGGCCACACCTTCAGCATCCGCGGCAAGGGCTACGGCGATGCCAGCGTGGGCAAGGTGGA
TGCCCAGTTCATCTGCACCACCGGCGATGTGCCCGTGCCCTGGAGCACCCTGGTGACCACCCTGACCGCA
GGCGCCCAGTGCTTCGCCAAGTACGGCCCCGAGCTGAAGGATTTCTACAAGAGCTGCATGCCCGATGGCT
ACGTGCAGGAGCGCACCATCACCTTCGAGGGTGATGGCAATTTCAAGACCCGCGCCGAGGTGACCTTCGA
GAATGGCAGCGTGTACAATCGCGTGAAGCTGAATGGCCAGGGCTTCAAGAAGGATGGCCACGTGCTGGGC
AAGAATCTGGAGTTCAATTTCACCCCCCACTGCCTGTACATCTGGGGCGATCAGGCCAATCACGGCCTGA
AGAGCGCCTTCAAGATCTGCCACGAGATCACCGGCAGCAAGGGCGATTTCATCGTGGCCGATCACACCCA
GATGAATACCCCCATCGGCGGCGGCCCCGTGCACGTGCCCGAGTA
