>Addgene plasmid #45181 | pThy1-Flpbow3 | addgene partial sequence | sequence record 72971 | EXFP-R 5'-GTCTTGTAGTTGCCGTCGTC-3'
GCGCTCCTGGACGTAGCCTTCGGGCATGGCGGACTTGAAGAAGTCGTGCTGCTTCATGTGGTCGGGGTAG
CGGCTGAAGCACTGCACGCCGTAGGTCAGGGTGGTCACGAGGGTGGGCCAGGGCACGGGCAGCTTGCCGG
TGGTGCAGATGAACTTCAGGGTCAGCTTGCCGTAGGTGGCATCGCCCTCGCCCTCGCCGGACACGCTGAA
CTTGTGGCCGTTTACGTCGCCGTCCAGCTCGACCAGGATGGGCACCACCCCGGTGAACAGCTCCTCGCCC
TTGCTCACCATAGCGCCTGCGCTTCCGCCGATCTGCTCCCTGTGGGCCTCGATGATGTCGTTGTCCTCCA
TGTCCAGGTCCTCGGGGGTCTGGTCGGCCTGGATCTCGATGCCGTCGTACAGGAAGGTCAGGCTGTCCAT
CTCCTTGCCCTGCCTCTTGGCGAAGGCCTCCATCAGCCTCCTCAGGGGGGTGGTCTTCTTGATCTTGAAG
AAGATCTCGCTGCTGCCGTCGCTCACCTTCAGGTTGATGTGGGTCTCTGGCTTGACTTCAGGTTTCACCT
CGGGCTTGGCCTCCTGGTTCACCTCGCTGTCCTGCAGGCTGCCCATGGTGGCCGTACGGGAAGTTCCTAT
ACCTTCTAGAGAATAGGAACTTCGTTTAAACACGCCTTAAGATACATTGATGAGTTTGGACAAACCACAA
CTAGAATGCAGTGAAAAAAATGCTTTATTTGTGAAATTTGTGATGCTATTGCTTTATTTGTAACCATTAT
AAGCTGCAATAAACAAGTTAACAACAACAATTGCATTCATTTTATGTTTCAGGTTCAGGGGGAGGTGTGG
GAGGTTTTTTAAAGCAAGTAAAACCTCTACAAATGTGGTATGGCTGATTATGATCTAGAGTCGCGGCCGC
TCAGGAGAGCACACACTTGCAGCTCATGCAGCCGGGGC
