>Addgene plasmid #45181 | pThy1-Flpbow3 | addgene partial sequence | sequence record 72973 | mKate2-TurboRFP-R 5'-TGAAGTGGTGGTTGTTCACG-3'
GCTTCATGTGCATGTTCTCCTTAATCAGCTCGCTCACCATAGCGCCTGCGCTTCCGCCGATCTGCTCCCT
GTGGGCCTCGATGATGTCGTTGTCCTCCATGTCCAGGTCCTCGGGGGTCTGGTCGGCCTGGATCTCGATG
CCGTCGTACAGGAAGGTCAGGCTGTCCATCTCCTTGCCCTGCCTCTTGGCGAAGGCCTCCATCAGCCTCC
TCAGGGGGGTGGTCTTCTTGATCTTGAAGAAGATCTCGCTGCTGCCGTCGCTCACCTTCAGGTTGATGTG
GGTCTCTGGCTTGACTTCAGGTTTCACCTCGGGCTTGGCCTCCTGGTTCACCTCGCTGTCCTGCAGGCTG
CCCATGGTGGCAGTACTGGAAGTTCCTATACTTTTTAGAGAATAGGAACTTCCTGAAGATCTTCACGCCT
TAAGATACATTGATGAGTTTGGACAAACCACAACTAGAATGCAGTGAAAAAAATGCTTTATTTGTGAAAT
TTGTGATGCTATTGCTTTATTTGTAACCATTATAAGCTGCAATAAACAAGTTAACAACAACAATTGCATT
CATTTTATGTTTCAGGTTCAGGGGGAGGTGTGGGAGGTTTTTTAAAGCAAGTAAAACCTCTACAAATGTG
GTATGGCTGATTATGATCTAGAGTCGCGGCCGCTCAGGAGAGCACACACTTGCAGCTCATGCAGCCGGGG
CCACTCTCATCAGGAGGGTTCAGCTTACTTACGCGTGCACTCTTGTACAGCTCGTCCATGCCGAGAGTGA
TCCCGGCGGCGGTCACGAACTCCAGCAGGACCATGTGATCGCGCTTCTCGTTGGGGTCTTTGCTCAGGGC
GGACTGGGTGCTCAGGTAGTGGTTGTCGGGCAGCAGCACGGGGCCGTCGCCGATGGGGGTGTTCTGCTGG
TAGTGGTCGGCGAGCTGCACGCTGCCGTCCTCGATGTTGTGGCGGATCTTGAAGTTCACCTTGATGCCGT
TCTTCTGCTTGTCGG
